>Addgene plasmid #176928 | pcDNA3.1(+)_Granulin 6+linker7 | addgene full sequence | sequence record 347173 | Addgene NGS Result
GACATTGATTATTGACTAGTTATTAATAGTAATCAATTACGGGGTCATTAGTTCATAGCCCATATATGGA
GTTCCGCGTTACATAACTTACGGTAAATGGCCCGCCTGGCTGACCGCCCAACGACCCCCGCCCATTGACG
TCAATAATGACGTATGTTCCCATAGTAACGCCAATAGGGACTTTCCATTGACGTCAATGGGTGGAGTATT
TACGGTAAACTGCCCACTTGGCAGTACATCAAGTGTATCATATGCCAAGTACGCCCCCTATTGACGTCAA
TGACGGTAAATGGCCCGCCTGGCATTATGCCCAGTACATGACCTTATGGGACTTTCCTACTTGGCAGTAC
ATCTACGTATTAGTCATCGCTATTACCATGGTGATGCGGTTTTGGCAGTACATCAATGGGCGTGGATAGC
GGTTTGACTCACGGGGATTTCCAAGTCTCCACCCCATTGACGTCAATGGGAGTTTGTTTTGGCACCAAAA
TCAACGGGACTTTCCAAAATGTCGTAACAACTCCGCCCCATTGACGCAAATGGGCGGTAGGCGTGTACGG
TGGGAGGTCTATATAAGCAGAGCTCTCTGGCTAACTAGAGAACCCACTGCTTACTGGCTTATCGAAATTA
ATACGACTCACTATAGGGAGACCCAAGCTGGCTAGCGTTTAAACTTAAGCTTGCCACCATGTGGACTCTG
GTGTCCTGGGTCGCCCTGACCGCTGGACTGGTGGCAGGAAGCGCCTGGTCCCACCCACAGTTCGAGAAGG
GAGGAGGATCTGGAGGAGGATCTGGAGGGAGTGCTTGGTCACATCCTCAGTTTGAAAAAGGCGCCTCAGA
CTACAAGGACGATGACGATAAAGACATCGGCTGCGATCAGCACACCAGCTGTCCCGTGGGGCAGACATGC
TGTCCTAGCCTGGGAGGATCCTGGGCATGCTGTCAGCTGCCTCACGCCGTGTGCTGTGAGGATCGGCAGC
ATTGCTGTCCAGCAGGATATACATGCAACGTCAAGGCCAGATCTTGTGAGAAAGAAGTGGTCAGTGCTCA
GCCAGCAACCTTCCTGGCAAGGTCCCCACATGTGGGAGTCAAGTGACTCGAGTCTAGAGGGCCCGTTTAA
ACCCGCTGATCAGCCTCGACTGTGCCTTCTAGTTGCCAGCCATCTGTTGTTTGCCCCTCCCCCGTGCCTT
CCTTGACCCTGGAAGGTGCCACTCCCACTGTCCTTTCCTAATAAAATGAGGAAATTGCATCGCATTGTCT
GAGTAGGTGTCATTCTATTCTGGGGGGTGGGGTGGGGCAGGACAGCAAGGGGGAGGATTGGGAAGACAAT
AGCAGGCATGCTGGGGATGCGGTGGGCTCTATGGCTTCTGAGGCGGAAAGAACCAGCTGGGGCTCTAGGG
GGTATCCCC
[124 nt withheld, positions 1410-1533]
C
[91 nt withheld, positions 1535-1625]
A
[49 nt withheld, positions 1627-1675]
CCTTTGACGTTGGAGTCCACGTTCTTT
[37 nt withheld, positions 1703-1739]
ACCCTATCTCGGTCTATTCTTTTGATTTATAAGGGATTTTGCCGATTTCGGCCTATTGGTTAAAAAATGA
GCTGATTTAACAAAAATTTAACGCGAATTAATTCTGTGGAATGTGTGTCAGTTAGGGTGTGGAAAGTCCC
CAGGCTCCCCAGCAGGCAGAAGTATGCAAAGCATGCATCTCAATTAGTCAGCAACCAGGTGTGGAAAGTC
CCCAGGCTCCCCAGCAGGCAGAAGTATGCAAAGCATGCATCTCAATTAGTCAGCAACCATAGTCCCGCCC
CTAACTCCGCCCATCCCGCCCCTAACTCCGCCCAGTTCCGCCCATTCTCCGCCCCATGGCTGACTAATTT
TTTTTATTTATGCAGAGGCCGAGGCCGCCTCTGCCTCTGAGCTATTCCAGAAGTAGTGAGGAGGCTTTTT
TGGAGGCCTAGGCTTTTGCAAAAAGCTCCCGGGAGCTTGTATATCCATTTTCGGATCTGATCAAGAGACA
GGATGAGGATCGTTTCGCATGATTGAACAAGATGGATTGCACGCAGGTTCTCCGGCCGCTTGGGTGGAGA
GGCTATTCGGCTATGACTGGGCACAACAGACAATCGGCTGCTCTGATGCCGCCGTGTTCCGGCTGTCAGC
GCAGGGGCGCCCGGTTCTTTTTGTCAAGACCGACCTGTCCGGTGCCCTGAATGAACTGCAGGACGAGGCA
GCGCGGCTATCGTGGCTGGCCACGACGGGCGTTCCTTGCGCAGCTGTGCTCGACGTTGTCACTGAAGCGG
GAAGGGACTGGCTGCTATTGGGCGAAGTGCCGGGGCAGGATCTCCTGTCATCTCACCTTGCTCCTGCCGA
GAAAGTATCCATCATGGCTGATGCAATGCGGCGGCTGCATACGCTTGATCCGGCTACCTGCCCATTCGAC
CACCAAGCGAAACATCGCATCGAGCGAGCACGTACTCGGATGGAAGCCGGTCTTGTCGATCAGGATGATC
TGGACGAAGAGCATCAGGGGCTCGCGCCAGCCGAACTGTTCGCCAGGCTCAAGGCGCGCATGCCCGACGG
CGAGGATCTCGTCGTGACCCATGGCGATGCCTGCTTGCCGAATATCATGGTGGAAAATGGCCGCTTTTCT
GGATTCATCGACTGTGGCCGGCTGGGTGTGGCGGACCGCTATCAGGACATAGCGTTGGCTACCCGTGATA
TTGCTGAAGAGCTTGGCGGCGAATGGGCTGACCGCTTCCTCGTGCTTTACGGTATCGCCGCTCCCGATTC
GCAGCGCATCGCCTTCTATCGCCTTCTTGACGAGTTCTTCTGAGCGGGACTCTGGGGTTCGAAATGACCG
ACCAAGCGACGCCCAACCTGCCATCACGAGATTTCGATTCCACCGCCGCCTTCTATGAAAGGTTGGGCTT
CGGAATCGTTTTCCGGGACGCCGGCTGGATGATCCTCCAGCGCGGGGATCTCATGCTGGAGTTCTTCGCC
CACCCCAACTTGTTTATTGCAGCTTATAATGGTTACAAATAAAGCAATAGCATCACAAATTTCACAAATA
AAGCATTTTTTTCACTGCATTCTAGTTGTGGTTTGTCCAAACTCATCAATGTATCTTATCATGTCTGTAT
ACCGTCGACCTCTAGCTAGAGCTTGGCGTAATCATGGTCATAGCTGTTTCCTGTGTGAAATTGTTATCCG
CTCACAATTCCACACAACATACGAGCCGGAAGCATAAAGTGTAAAGCCTGGGGTGCCTAATGAGTGAGCT
AACTCACATTAATTGCGTTGCGCTCACTGCCCGCTTTCCAGTCGGGAAACCTGTCGTGCCAGCTGCATTA
ATGAATCGGCCAACGCGCGGGGAGAGGCGGTTTGCGTATTGGGCGCTCTTCCGCTTCCTCGCTCACTGAC
TCGCTGCGCTCGGTCGTTCGGCTGCGGCGAGCGGTATCAGCTCACTCAAAGGCGGTAATACGGTTATCCA
CAGAATCAGGGGATAACGCAGGAAAGAACATGTGAGCAAAAGGCCAGCAAAAGGCCAGGAACCGTAAAAA
GGCCGCGTTGCTGGCGTTTTTCCATAGGCTCCGCCCCCCTGACGAGCATCACAAAAATCGACGCTCAAGT
CAGAGGTGGCGAAACCCGACAGGACTATAAAGATACCAGGCGTTTCCCCCTGGAAGCTCCCTCGTGCGCT
CTCCTGTTCCGACCCTGCCGCTTACCGGATACCTGTCCGCCTTTCTCCCTTCGGGAAGCGTGGCGCTTTC
TCATAGCTCACGCTGTAGGTATCTCAGTTCGGTGTAGGTCGTTCGCTCCAAGCTGGGCTGTGTGCACGAA
CCCCCCGTTCAGCCCGACCGCTGCGCCTTATCCGGTAACTATCGTCTTGAGTCCAACCCGGTAAGACACG
ACTTATCGCCACTGGCAGCAGCCACTGGTAACAGGATTAGCAGAGCGAGGTATGTAGGCGGTGCTACAGA
GTTCTTGAAGTGGTGGCCTAACTACGGCTACACTAGAAGAACAGTATTTGGTATCTGCGCTCTGCTGAAG
CCAGTTACCTTCGGAAAAAGAGTTGGTAGCTCTTGATCCGGCAAACAAACCACCGCTGGTAGCGGTGGTT
TTTTTGTTTGCAAGCAGCAGATTACGCGCAGAAAAAAAGGATCTCAAGAAGATCCTTTGATCTTTTCTAC
GGGGTCTGACGCTCAGTGGAACGAAAACTCACGTTAAGGGATTTTGGTCATGAGATTATCAAAAAGGATC
TTCACCTAGATCCTTTTAAATTAAAAATGAAGTTTTAAATCAATCTAAAGTATATATGAGTAAACTTGGT
CTGACAGTTACCAATGCTTAATCAGTGAGGCACCTATCTCAGCGATCTGTCTATTTCGTTCATCCATAGT
TGCCTGACTCCCCGTCGTGTAGATAACTACGATACGGGAGGGCTTACCATCTGGCCCCAGTGCTGCAATG
ATACCGCGAGACCCACGCTCACCGGCTCCAGATTTATCAGCAATAAACCAGCCAGCCGGAAGGGCCGAGC
GCAGAAGTGGTCCTGCAACTTTATCCGCCTCCATCCAGTCTATTAATTGTTGCCGGGAAGCTAGAGTAAG
TAGTTCGCCAGTTAATAGTTTGCGCAACGTTGTTGCCATTGCTACAGGCATCGTGGTGTCACGCTCGTCG
TTTGGTATGGCTTCATTCAGCTCCGGTTCCCAACGATCAAGGCGAGTTACATGATCCCCCATGTTGTGCA
AAAAAGCGGTTAGCTCCTTCGGTCCTCCGATCGTTGTCAGAAGTAAGTTGGCCGCAGTGTTATCACTCAT
GGTTATGGCAGCACTGCATAATTCTCTTACTGTCATGCCATCCGTAAGATGCTTTTCTGTGACTGGTGAG
TACTCAACCAAGTCATTCTGAGAATAGTGTATGCGGCGACCGAGTTGCTCTTGCCCGGCGTCAATACGGG
ATAATACCGCGCCACATAGCAGAACTTTAAAAGTGCTCATCATTGGAAAACGTTCTTCGGGGCGAAAACT
CTCAAGGATCTTACCGCTGTTGAGATCCAGTTCGATGTAACCCACTCGTGCACCCAACTGATCTTCAGCA
TCTTTTACTTTCACCAGCGTTTCTGGGTGAGCAAAAACAGGAAGGCAAAATGCCGCAAAAAAGGGAATAA
GGGCGACACGGAAATGTTGAATACTCATACTCTTCCTTTTTCAATATTATTGAAGCATTTATCAGGGTTA
TTGTCTCATGAGCGGATACATATTTGAATGTATTTAGAAAAATAAACAAATAGGGGTTCCGCGCACATTT
CCCCGAAAAGTGCCACCTGACGTCGACGGATCGGGAGATCTCCCGATCCCCTATGGTGCACTCTCAGTAC
AATCTGCTCTGATGCCGCATAGTTAAGCCAGTATCTGCTCCCTGCTTGTGTGTTGGAGGTCGCTGAGTAG
TGCGCGAGCAAAATTTAAGCTACAACAAGGCAAGGCTTGACCGACAATTGCATGAAGAATCTGCTTAGGG
TTAGGCGTTTTGCGCTGCTTCGCGATGTACGGGCCAGATATACGCGTT
Features (pLannotate 1.2.2; 20 found; start..end, strand, type, name):
      1..380     +  enhancer       CMV enhancer: human cytomegalovirus immediate early enhancer
    381..584     +  promoter       CMV promoter: human cytomegalovirus (CMV) immediate early promoter
    580..613     +  LTR            5' LTR (truncated) (fragment): truncated 5' long terminal repeat (LTR) from HIV-1
    629..647     +  promoter       T7 promoter: promoter for bacteriophage T7 RNA polymerase
    860..1093    +  CDS            GRN (fragment): GRN_HUMAN - Experimental evidence at protein level: Swiss-Prot protein existence level 1. [Granulin-7]: Stabilizes CTSD through interaction with CTSD leading to maintain its aspartic-type peptidase activity. From Homo sapiens (Human).
   1140..1364    +  polyA_signal   bGH poly(A) signal: bovine growth hormone polyadenylation signal
   1368..1389    +  promoter       SV40 promoter (fragment): SV40 enhancer and early promoter
   1410..1838    +  rep_origin     f1 ori (sequence partly withheld): f1 bacteriophage origin of replication; arrow indicates direction of (+) strand synthesis
   1852..2181    +  promoter       SV40 promoter: SV40 enhancer and early promoter
   2248..3039    +  CDS            neo: KKA2_KLEPN - Also known as kan, nptII. Experimental evidence at protein level: Swiss-Prot protein existence level 1. Resistance to kanamycin, neomycin, paromomycin, ribostamycin, butirosin and gentamicin B. From Klebsiella pneumoniae.
   3063..3221    +  CDS            ble (fragment): BLE_KLEPN - Experimental evidence at protein level: Swiss-Prot protein existence level 1. Binding protein with a strong affinity to the bleomycin family of antibiotics. Binds to CL990; an antimitotic-antibiotic compound. From Klebsiella pneumoniae.
   3216..3337    +  polyA_signal   SV40 poly(A) signal: SV40 polyadenylation signal
   3410..3426    -  protein_bind   lac operator: The lac repressor binds to the lac operator to inhibit transcription in E. coli. This inhibition can be relieved by adding lactose or isopropyl-β-D-thiogalactopyranoside (IPTG). lac repressor encoded by lacI
   3434..3464    -  promoter       lac promoter: promoter for the E. coli lac operon
   3479..3500    -  protein_bind   CAP binding site: CAP binding activates transcription in the presence of cAMP. E. coli catabolite activator protein
   3513..3605    -  CDS            lacI (fragment): lac repressor; lacI; The lac repressor binds to the lac operator to inhibit transcription in E. coli. This inhibition can be relieved by adding lactose or isopropyl-β-D-thiogalactopyranoside (IPTG).
   3788..4376    -  rep_origin     ori: high-copy-number ColE1/pMB1/pBR322/pUC origin of replication
   4547..5407    -  CDS            AmpR: β-lactamase; bla; confers resistance to ampicillin, carbenicillin, and related antibiotics
   5408..5512    -  promoter       AmpR promoter: bla
   5571..5623    -  misc_feature   bom (fragment): basis of mobility region from pBR322
