[The description below was written by a language model from this plasmid's Addgene catalogue record and pLannotate feature annotations shown in this document.]
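Description:
pcDNA3.1(+)_Granulin 6+linker7 is a mammalian expression plasmid of about 5.8 kb, built on the pcDNA3.1(+) backbone to produce a defined fragment of human progranulin (GRN) in cultured cells. It is maintained in E. coli through a high-copy ColE1/pUC-type origin and an ampicillin resistance gene (β-lactamase with its own promoter). An f1 origin is also present for single-stranded DNA production. For selection in mammalian cells the backbone carries a neomycin phosphotransferase gene driven by the SV40 enhancer/early promoter and terminated by an SV40 polyadenylation signal, which allows G418 selection of stable transfectants.

The expression cassette uses the human cytomegalovirus immediate early enhancer and promoter, followed by a T7 promoter that can be used for in vitro transcription or sequencing, and ends with the bovine growth hormone polyadenylation signal. The insert encodes granulin 6 together with the adjacent linker 7 region of human GRN. According to the catalogue entry, a signal peptide comes first, followed by Twin-Strep and FLAG tags at the N terminus of the granulin fragment, so the protein should enter the secretory pathway and remain detectable or purifiable through either tag. The automated annotation marks only a short GRN-matching segment of the coding region and does not separately label the signal peptide or tags, which presumably lie in the unannotated stretch upstream of it. Short hits to an HIV-1 LTR, ble, lacI and a second SV40 promoter piece are fragmentary matches to backbone sequence rather than functional elements.

The associated study examined intracellular processing of progranulin into stable lysosomal granulins and their reduction in frontotemporal dementia caused by GRN mutations. This suggests the construct is used to express an individual granulin for such work.
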