Addgene plasmid #176928: pcDNA3.1(+)_Granulin 6+linker7
Purpose: express Granulin 6 with linker 7 in mammalian cells
Depositing lab: Thomas Kukar. Depositing organization: Emory University. Publication: Intracellular Proteolysis of Progranulin Generates Stable, Lysosomal Granulins that Are Haploinsufficient in Patients with Frontotemporal Dementia Caused by GRN Mutations. Holler CJ, Taylor G, Deng Q, Kukar T. eNeuro. 2017 Aug 18;4(4). pii: eN-NWR-0100-17. doi: 10.1523/ENEURO.0100-17.2017. eCollection 2017 Jul-Aug. PubMed 28828399.
Backbone
  Vector backbone: pcDNA3.1(+)
  Vector type: Mammalian Expression
  Selectable markers: Neomycin (select with G418)
Growth in bacteria
  Bacterial resistance: Ampicillin, 100 μg/mL
  Growth temperature: 37°C
  Growth strain: DH5alpha
  Copy number: High Copy
Gene/Insert
  Gene/Insert name: Granulin 6+linker7 (alt name: GRN)
  Species: H. sapiens (human)
  Entrez Gene: GRN (a.k.a. CLN11, FTD2, GEP, GP88, PCDGF, PEPI, PGRN)
  Tag / fusion protein: Twin-Strep and FLAG tags encoded after Signal Peptide (N terminal on insert)
Terms and licenses: Academic/Nonprofit Terms; Industry Terms: Not Available to Industry
How to cite: pcDNA3.1(+)_Granulin 6+linker7 was a gift from Thomas Kukar (Addgene plasmid # 176928 ; http://n2t.net/addgene:176928 ; RRID:Addgene_176928)
